>Addgene plasmid #41822 | gRNA_DNMT3a-T2 | depositor partial sequence | sequence record 56539 | U6_gRNA
TGTACAAAAAAGCAGGCTTTAAAGGAACCAATTCAGTCGACTGGATCCGGTACCAAGGTCGGGCAGGAAG
AGGGCCTATTTCCCATGATTCCTTCATATTTGCATATACGATACAAGGCTGTTAGAGAGATAATTAGAAT
TAATTTGACTGTAAACACAAAGATATTAGTACAAAATACGTGACGTAGAAAGTAATAATTTCTTGGGTAG
TTTGCAGTTTTAAAATTATGTTTTAAAATGGACTATCATATGCTTACCGTAACTTGAAAGTATTTCGATT
TCTTGGCTTTATATATCTTGTGGAAAGGACGAAACACCGAGATGATCGCCCCTTCTTCGTTTTAGAGCTA
GAAATAGCAAGTTAAAATAAGGCTAGTCCGTTATCAACTTGAAAAAGTGGCACCGAGTCGGTGCTTTTTT
TCTAGACCCAGCTTTCTTGTACAAAGTTGGCATTA
