>Addgene plasmid #41822 | gRNA_DNMT3a-T2 | depositor partial sequence | sequence record 57077 | Empty backbone
AGCGCCCAATACGCAAACCGCCTCTCCCCGCGCGTTGGCCGATTCATTAATGCAGCTGGCACGACAGGTT
TCCCGACTGGAAAGCGGGCAGTGAGCGCAACGCAATTAATGTGAGTTAGCTCACTCATTAGGCACCCCAG
GCTTTACACTTTATGCTTCCGGCTCGTATGTTGTGTGGAATTGTGAGCGGATAACAATTTCACACAGGAA
ACAGCTATGACCATGATTACGCCAAGCTATTTAGGTGACACTATAGAATACTCAAGCTATGCATCAAGCT
TGGTACCGAGCTCGGATCCACTAGTAACGGCCGCCAGTGTGCTGGAATTCGCCCTTAAGGGCGAATTCTG
CAGATATCCATCACACTGGCGGCCGCTCGAGCATGCATCTAGAGGGCCCAATTCGCCCTATAGTGAGTCG
TATTACAATTCACTGGCCGTCGTTTTACAACGTCGTGACTGGGAAAACCCTGGCGTTACCCAACTTAATC
GCCTTGCAGCACATCCCCCTTTCGCCAGCTGGCGTAATAGCGAAGAGGCCCGCACCGATCGCCCTTCCCA
ACAGTTGCGCAGCCTATACGTACGGCAGTTTAAGGTTTACACCTATAAAAGAGAGAGCCGTTATCGTCTG
TTTGTGGATGTACAGAGTGATATTATTGACACGCCGGGGCGACGGATGGTGATCCCCCTGGCCAGTGCAC
GTCTGCTGTCAGATAAAGTCTCCCGTGAACTTTACCCGGTGGTGCATATCGGGGATGAAAGCTGGCGCAT
GATGACCACCGATATGGCCAGTGTGCCGGTCTCCGTTATCGGGGAAGAAGTGGCTGATCTCAGCCACCGC
GAAAATGACATCAAAAACGCCATTAACCTGATGTTCTGGGGAATATAAATGTCAGGCATGAGATTATCAA
AAAGGATCTTCACCTAGATCCTTTTCACGTAGAAAGCCAGTCCGCAGAAACGGTGCTGACCCCGGATGAA
TGTCAGCTACTGGGCTATCTGGACAAGGGAAAACGCAAGCGCAAAGAGAAAGCAGGTAGCTTGCAGTGGG
CTTACATGGCGATAGCTAGACTGGGCGGTTTTATGGACAGCAAGCGAACCGGAATTGCCAGCTGGGGCGC
CCTCTGGTAAGGTTGGGAAGCCCTGCAAAGTAAACTGGATGGCTTTCTCGCCGCCAAGGATCTGATGGCG
CAGGGGATCAAGCTCTGATCAAGAGACAGGATGAGGATCGTTTCGCATGATTGAACAAGATGGATTGCAC
GCAGGTTCTCCGGCCGCTTGGGTGGAGAGGCTATTCGGCTATGACTGGGCACAACAGACAATCGGCTGCT
CTGATGCCGCCGTGTTCCGGCTGTCAGCGCAGGGGCGCCCGGTTCTTTTTGTCAAGACCGACCTGTCCGG
TGCCCTGAATGAACTGCAAGACGAGGCAGCGCGGCTATCGTGGCTGGCCACGACGGGCGTTCCTTGCGCA
GCTGTGCTCGACGTTGTCACTGAAGCGGGAAGGGACTGGCTGCTATTGGGCGAAGTGCCGGGGCAGGATC
TCCTGTCATCTCACCTTGCTCCTGCCGAGAAAGTATCCATCATGGCTGATGCAATGCGGCGGCTGCATAC
GCTTGATCCGGCTACCTGCCCATTCGACCACCAAGCGAAACATCGCATCGAGCGAGCACGTACTCGGATG
GAAGCCGGTCTTGTCGATCAGGATGATCTGGACGAAGAGCATCAGGGGCTCGCGCCAGCCGAACTGTTCG
CCAGGCTCAAGGCGAGCATGCCCGACGGCGAGGATCTCGTCGTGACCCATGGCGATGCCTGCTTGCCGAA
TATCATGGTGGAAAATGGCCGCTTTTCTGGATTCATCGACTGTGGCCGGCTGGGTGTGGCGGACCGCTAT
CAGGACATAGCGTTGGCTACCCGTGATATTGCTGAAGAGCTTGGCGGCGAATGGGCTGACCGCTTCCTCG
TGCTTTACGGTATCGCCGCTCCCGATTCGCAGCGCATCGCCTTCTATCGCCTTCTTGACGAGTTCTTCTG
AATTATTAACGCTTACAATTTCCTGATGCGGTATTTTCTCCTTACGCATCTGTGCGGTATTTCACACCGC
ATACAGGTGGCACTTTTCGGGGAAATGTGCGCGGAACCCCTATTTGTTTATTTTTCTAAATACATTCAAA
TATGTATCCGCTCATGAGACAATAACCCTGATAAATGCTTCAATAATAGCACGTGAGGAGGGCCACCATG
GCCAAGTTGACCAGTGCCGTTCCGGTGCTCACCGCGCGCGACGTCGCCGGAGCGGTCGAGTTCTGGACCG
ACCGGCTCGGGTTCTCCCGGGACTTCGTGGAGGACGACTTCGCCGGTGTGGTCCGGGACGACGTGACCCT
GTTCATCAGCGCGGTCCAGGACCAGGTGGTGCCGGACAACACCCTGGCCTGGGTGTGGGTGCGCGGCCTG
GACGAGCTGTACGCCGAGTGGTCGGAGGTCGTGTCCACGAACTTCCGGGACGCCTCCGGGCCGGCCATGA
CCGAGATCGGCGAGCAGCCGTGGGGGCGGGAGTTCGCCCTGCGCGACCCGGCCGGCAACTGCGTGCACTT
CGTGGCCGAGGAGCAGGACTGACACGTGCTAAAACTTCATTTTTAATTTAAAAGGATCTAGGTGAAGATC
CTTTTTGATAATCTCATGACCAAAATCCCTTAACGTGAGTTTTCGTTCCACTGAGCGTCAGACCCCGTAG
AAAAGATCAAAGGATCTTCTTGAGATCCTTTTTTTCTGCGCGTAATCTGCTGCTTGCAAACAAAAAAACC
ACCGCTACCAGCGGTGGTTTGTTTGCCGGATCAAGAGCTACCAACTCTTTTTCCGAAGGTAACTGGCTTC
AGCAGAGCGCAGATACCAAATACTGTCCTTCTAGTGTAGCCGTAGTTAGGCCACCACTTCAAGAACTCTG
TAGCACCGCCTACATACCTCGCTCTGCTAATCCTGTTACCAGTGGCTGCTGCCAGTGGCGATAAGTCGTG
TCTTACCGGGTTGGACTCAAGACGATAGTTACCGGATAAGGCGCAGCGGTCGGGCTGAACGGGGGGTTCG
TGCACACAGCCCAGCTTGGAGCGAACGACCTACACCGAACTGAGATACCTACAGCGTGAGCTATGAGAAA
GCGCCACGCTTCCCGAAGGGAGAAAGGCGGACAGGTATCCGGTAAGCGGCAGGGTCGGAACAGGAGAGCG
CACGAGGGAGCTTCCAGGGGGAAACGCCTGGTATCTTTATAGTCCTGTCGGGTTTCGCCACCTCTGACTT
GAGCGTCGATTTTTGTGATGCTCGTCAGGGGGGCGGAGCCTATGGAAAAACGCCAGCAACGCGGCCTTTT
TACGGTTCCTGGGCTTTTGCTGGCCTTTTGCTCACATGTTCTTTCCTGCGTTATCCCCTGATTCTGTGGA
TAACCGTATTACCGCCTTTGAGTGAGCTGATACCGCTCGCCGCAGCCGAACGACCGAGCGCAGCGAGTCA
GTGAGCGAGGAAGCGGAAG
