>Addgene plasmid #41822 | gRNA_DNMT3a-T2 | addgene partial sequence | sequence record 57100 | T7 5'-TAATACGACTCACTATAGGG-3'
GCATGCTCGAGCGGCCGCCAGTGTGATGGATATCTGCAGAATTCGCCCTTTAATGCCAACTTTGTACAAG
AAAGCTGGGTCTAGAAAAAAAGCACCGACTCGGTGCCACTTTTTCAAGTTGATAACGGACTAGCCTTATT
TTAACTTGCTATTTCTAGCTCTAAAACGAAGAAGGGGCGATCATCTCGGTGTTTCGTCCTTTCCACAAGA
TATATAAAGCCAAGAAATCGAAATACTTTCAAGTTACGGTAAGCATATGATAGTCCATTTTAAAACATAA
TTTTAAAACTGCAAACTACCCAAGAAATTATTACTTTCTACGTCACGTATTTTGTACTAATATCTTTGTG
TTTACAGTCAAATTAATTCTAATTATCTCTCTAACAGCCTTGTATCGTATATGCAAATATGAAGGAATCA
TGGGAAATAGGCCCTCTTCCTGCCCGACCTTGGTACCGGATCCAGTCGACTGAATTGGTTCCTTTAAAGC
CTGCTTTTTTGTACAAAGGGCGAATTCCAGCACACTGGCGGCCGTTACTAGTGGATCCGAGCTCGGTACC
AAGCTTGATGCATAGCTTGAGTATTCTATAGTGTCACCTAAATAGCTTGGCGTAATCATGGTCATAGCTG
TTTCCTGTGTGAAATTGTTATCCGCTCACAATTCCACACAACATACGAGCCGGAAGCATAAAGTGTAAAG
CCTGGGGTGCCTAATGAGTGAGCTAACTCACATTAATTGCGTTGCGCTCACTGCCCGCTTTCCAGTCGGG
AAACCTGTCGTGCCAGCTGCATTAATGAATCGGCCAACGCGCGGGGAGAGGCGGTTTGCGTATTGGGCGC
TCTTCCGCTTCCTCGCTCACTGACTCGCTGCGCTCGGTCGTTCGGCTGCGGCGAGCGGTATCAGCTCACT
CAAAGGCGGTAATACGGTTATCCACAGAATCAGGGGATAACGCAGGAAAGAACATGTGAGCAAAAGGCCA
GCAAAAG
