[The description below was written by a language model from this plasmid's Addgene catalogue record.]
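Description:
gRNA_DNMT3a-T2 is a small guide RNA expression plasmid built by TOPO cloning into the pCR-Blunt II-TOPO backbone and classified as a mammalian expression, CRISPR vector. It is propagated in E. coli under kanamycin selection; the copy number is not recorded, and no feature table accompanies the entry, so the origin of replication and other backbone elements are not itemised. The plasmid carries no mammalian selection marker or reporter according to the record, which suggests it is meant for delivery by transient transfection rather than for stable selection.

The insert is a guide RNA cassette directed against a site, designated T2, in the human DNMT3A gene, which encodes a de novo DNA methyltransferase. The guide comprises a target-specific spacer that base-pairs with the genomic site, joined to the scaffold portion that is bound by Cas9. The catalogue fields do not name the promoter that drives guide transcription or the terminator, and they do not describe the scaffold design. The plasmid does not encode Cas9, so the nuclease must be supplied from a separate construct; when both are present in human cells, the guide directs Cas9 to the DNMT3A T2 locus to introduce a double-strand break that can be repaired by error-prone end joining or by homology-directed repair with a donor template.

The stated purpose is genome engineering at DNMT3A, and the construct belongs to a set of guide plasmids from early work demonstrating RNA-guided Cas9 editing in human cells. A T7 primer site in the backbone is listed for sequence verification of the insert.
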