Addgene plasmid #41822: gRNA_DNMT3a-T2
Purpose: Expresses a guide RNA (gRNA) to target DNMT3a (T2 target sequence) for genome engineering
Depositing lab: George Church. Depositing organization: Harvard Medical School. Publication: RNA-Guided Human Genome Engineering via Cas9. Mali P, Yang L, Esvelt KM, Aach J, Guell M, Dicarlo JE, Norville JE, Church GM. Science. 2013 Feb 15;339(6121):823-6. doi: 10.1126/science.1232033 PubMed 23287722.
Backbone
  Vector backbone: pCR-Blunt II-TOPO
  Backbone manufacturer: Invitrogen
  Vector type: Mammalian Expression, CRISPR
Growth in bacteria
  Bacterial resistance: Kanamycin, 50 μg/mL
  Growth temperature: 37°C
  Growth strain: Top10
  Copy number: Unknown
Gene/Insert
  Gene/Insert name: gRNA_DNMT3a-T2
  Species: H. sapiens (human)
  Entrez Gene: DNMT3A (a.k.a. DNMT3A2, HESJAS, M.HsaIIIA, TBRS)
  Cloning method: TOPO Cloning
  Sequencing primers: 5′ T7
Terms and licenses: Academic/Nonprofit Terms; Industry Terms: Not Available to Industry
Depositor comments: gRNA target sequence GAGATGATCGCCCCTTCTTC
How to cite: gRNA_DNMT3a-T2 was a gift from George Church (Addgene plasmid # 41822 ; http://n2t.net/addgene:41822 ; RRID:Addgene_41822)
